>Addgene plasmid #72598 | pLL3.7-TNFa-shRNA3 | depositor full sequence | sequence record 132645 | pLL3.7-TNFa-shRNA3 sequence 7692 bps
GTCGACGGATCGGGAGATCTCCCGATCCCCTATGGTGCACTCTCAGTACAATCTGCTCTGATGCCGCATA
GTTAAGCCAGTATCTGCTCCCTGCTTGTGTGTTGGAGGTCGCTGAGTAGTGCGCGAGCAAAATTTAAGCT
ACAACAAGGCAAGGCTTGACCGACAATTGCATGAAGAATCTGCTTAGGGTTAGGCGTTTTGCGCTGCTTC
GCGATGTACGGGCCAGATATACGCGTTGACATTGATTATTGACTAGTTATTAATAGTAATCAATTACGGG
GTCATTAGTTCATAGCCCATATATGGAGTTCCGCGTTACATAACTTACGGTAAATGGCCCGCCTGGCTGA
CCGCCCAACGACCCCCGCCCATTGACGTCAATAATGACGTATGTTCCCATAGTAACGCCAATAGGGACTT
TCCATTGACGTCAATGGGTGGAGTATTTACGGTAAACTGCCCACTTGGCAGTACATCAAGTGTATCATAT
GCCAAGTACGCCCCCTATTGACGTCAATGACGGTAAATGGCCCGCCTGGCATTATGCCCAGTACATGACC
TTATGGGACTTTCCTACTTGGCAGTACATCTACGTATTAGTCATCGCTATTACCATGGTGATGCGGTTTT
GGCAGTACATCAATGGGCGTGGATAGCGGTTTGACTCACGGGGATTTCCAAGTCTCCACCCCATTGACGT
CAATGGGAGTTTGTTTTGGCACCAAAATCAACGGGACTTTCCAAAATGTCGTAACAACTCCGCCCCATTG
ACGCAAATGGGCGGTAGGCGTGTACGGTGGGAGGTCTATATAAGCAGCGCGTTTTGCCTGTACTGGGTCT
CTCTGGTTAGACCAGATCTGAGCCTGGGAGCTCTCTGGCTAACTAGGGAACCCACTGCTTAAGCCTCAAT
AAAGCTTGCCTTGAGTGCTTCAAGTAGTGTGTGCCCGTCTGTTGTGTGACTCTGGTAACTAGAGATCCCT
CAGACCCTTTTAGTCAGTGTGGAAAATCTCTAGCAGTGGCGCCCGAACAGGGACTTGAAAGCGAAAGGGA
AACCAGAGGAGCTCTCTCGACGCAGGACTCGGCTTGCTGAAGCGCGCACGGCAAGAGGCGAGGGGCGGCG
ACTGGTGAGTACGCCAAAAATTTTGACTAGCGGAGGCTAGAAGGAGAGAGATGGGTGCGAGAGCGTCAGT
ATTAAGCGGGGGAGAATTAGATCGCGATGGGAAAAAATTCGGTTAAGGCCAGGGGGAAAGAAAAAATATA
AATTAAAACATATAGTATGGGCAAGCAGGGAGCTAGAACGATTCGCAGTTAATCCTGGCCTGTTAGAAAC
ATCAGAAGGCTGTAGACAAATACTGGGACAGCTACAACCATCCCTTCAGACAGGATCAGAAGAACTTAGA
TCATTATATAATACAGTAGCAACCCTCTATTGTGTGCATCAAAGGATAGAGATAAAAGACACCAAGGAAG
CTTTAGACAAGATAGAGGAAGAGCAAAACAAAAGTAAGACCACCGCACAGCAAGCGGCCGGCCGCGCTGA
TCTTCAGACCTGGAGGAGGAGATATGAGGGACAATTGGAGAAGTGAATTATATAAATATAAAGTAGTAAA
AATTGAACCATTAGGAGTAGCACCCACCAAGGCAAAGAGAAGAGTGGTGCAGAGAGAAAAAAGAGCAGTG
GGAATAGGAGCTTTGTTCCTTGGGTTCTTGGGAGCAGCAGGAAGCACTATGGGCGCAGCGTCAATGACGC
TGACGGTACAGGCCAGACAATTATTGTCTGGTATAGTGCAGCAGCAGAACAATTTGCTGAGGGCTATTGA
GGCGCAACAGCATCTGTTGCAACTCACAGTCTGGGGCATCAAGCAGCTCCAGGCAAGAATCCTGGCTGTG
GAAAGATACCTAAAGGATCAACAGCTCCTGGGGATTTGGGGTTGCTCTGGAAAACTCATTTGCACCACTG
CTGTGCCTTGGAATGCTAGTTGGAGTAATAAATCTCTGGAACAGATTTGGAATCACACGACCTGGATGGA
GTGGGACAGAGAAATTAACAATTACACAAGCTTAATACACTCCTTAATTGAAGAATCGCAAAACCAGCAA
GAAAAGAATGAACAAGAATTATTGGAATTAGATAAATGGGCAAGTTTGTGGAATTGGTTTAACATAACAA
ATTGGCTGTGGTATATAAAATTATTCATAATGATAGTAGGAGGCTTGGTAGGTTTAAGAATAGTTTTTGC
TGTACTTTCTATAGTGAATAGAGTTAGGCAGGGATATTCACCATTATCGTTTCAGACCCACCTCCCAACC
CCGAGGGGACCCGACAGGCCCGAAGGAATAGAAGAAGAAGGTGGAGAGAGAGACAGAGACAGATCCATTC
GATTAGTGAACGGATCGGCACTGCGTGCGCCAATTCTGCAGACAAATGGCAGTATTCATCCACAATTTTA
AAAGAAAAGGGGGGATTGGGGGGTACAGTGCAGGGGAAAGAATAGTAGACATAATAGCAACAGACATACA
AACTAAAGAATTACAAAAACAAATTACAAAAATTCAAAATTTTCGGGTTTATTACAGGGACAGCAGAGAT
CCAGTTTGGTTAGTACCGGGCCCGCTCTAGAGATCCGACGCCGCCATCTCTAGGCCCGCGCCGGCCCCCT
CGCACAGACTTGTGGGAGAAGCTCGGCTACTCCCCTGCCCCGGTTAATTTGCATATAATATTTCCTAGTA
ACTATAGAGGCTTAATGTGCGATAAAAGACAGATAATCTGTTCTTTTTAATACTAGCTACATTTTACATG
ATAGGCTTGGATTTCTATAAGAGATACAAATACTAAATTATTATTTTAAAAAACAGCACAAAAGGAAACT
CACCCTAACTGTAAAGTAATTGTGTGTTTTGAGACTATAAATATCCCTTGGAGAAAAGCCTTGTTTGCCT
CCCTCTCATCAGTTCTATCTCGAGATAGAACTGATGAGAGGGAGGTTTTTTCTCGAGGTCGACGGTATCG
ATAAGCTCGCTTCACGAGATTCCAGCAGGTCGAGGGACCTAATAACTTCGTATAGCATACATTATACGAA
GTTATATTAAGGGTTCCAAGCTTAAGCGGCCGCGTGGATAACCGTATTACCGCCATGCATTAGTTATTAA
TAGTAATCAATTACGGGGTCATTAGTTCATAGCCCATATATGGAGTTCCGCGTTACATAACTTACGGTAA
ATGGCCCGCCTGGCTGACCGCCCAACGACCCCCGCCCATTGACGTCAATAATGACGTATGTTCCCATAGT
AACGCCAATAGGGACTTTCCATTGACGTCAATGGGTGGAGTATTTACGGTAAACTGCCCACTTGGCAGTA
CATCAAGTGTATCATATGCCAAGTACGCCCCCTATTGACGTCAATGACGGTAAATGGCCCGCCTGGCATT
ATGCCCAGTACATGACCTTATGGGACTTTCCTACTTGGCAGTACATCTACGTATTAGTCATCGCTATTAC
CATGGTGATGCGGTTTTGGCAGTACATCAATGGGCGTGGATAGCGGTTTGACTCACGGGGATTTCCAAGT
CTCCACCCCATTGACGTCAATGGGAGTTTGTTTTGGCACCAAAATCAACGGGACTTTCCAAAATGTCGTA
ACAACTCCGCCCCATTGACGCAAATGGGCGGTAGGCGTGTACGGTGGGAGGTCTATATAAGCAGAGCTGG
TTTAGTGAACCGTCAGATCCGCTAGCGCTACCGGTCGCCACCATGGTGAGCAAGGGCGAGGAGCTGTTCA
CCGGGGTGGTGCCCATCCTGGTCGAGCTGGACGGCGACGTAAACGGCCACAAGTTCAGCGTGTCCGGCGA
GGGCGAGGGCGATGCCACCTACGGCAAGCTGACCCTGAAGTTCATCTGCACCACCGGCAAGCTGCCCGTG
CCCTGGCCCACCCTCGTGACCACCCTGACCTACGGCGTGCAGTGCTTCAGCCGCTACCCCGACCACATGA
AGCAGCACGACTTCTTCAAGTCCGCCATGCCCGAAGGCTACGTCCAGGAGCGCACCATCTTCTTCAAGGA
CGACGGCAACTACAAGACCCGCGCCGAGGTGAAGTTCGAGGGCGACACCCTGGTGAACCGCATCGAGCTG
AAGGGCATCGACTTCAAGGAGGACGGCAACATCCTGGGGCACAAGCTGGAGTACAACTACAACAGCCACA
ACGTCTATATCATGGCCGACAAGCAGAAGAACGGCATCAAGGTGAACTTCAAGATCCGCCACAACATCGA
GGACGGCAGCGTGCAGCTCGCCGACCACTACCAGCAGAACACCCCCATCGGCGACGGCCCCGTGCTGCTG
CCCGACAACCACTACCTGAGCACCCAGTCCGCCCTGAGCAAAGACCCCAACGAGAAGCGCGATCACATGG
TCCTGCTGGAGTTCGTGACCGCCGCCGGGATCACTCTCGGCATGGACGAGCTGTACAAGTAGGAATTCGT
CGAGGGACCTAATAACTTCGTATAGCATACATTATACGAAGTTATACATGTTTAAGGGTTCCGGTTCCAC
TAGGTACAATTCGATATCAAGCTTATCGATAATCAACCTCTGGATTACAAAATTTGTGAAAGATTGACTG
GTATTCTTAACTATGTTGCTCCTTTTACGCTATGTGGATACGCTGCTTTAATGCCTTTGTATCATGCTAT
TGCTTCCCGTATGGCTTTCATTTTCTCCTCCTTGTATAAATCCTGGTTGCTGTCTCTTTATGAGGAGTTG
TGGCCCGTTGTCAGGCAACGTGGCGTGGTGTGCACTGTGTTTGCTGACGCAACCCCCACTGGTTGGGGCA
TTGCCACCACCTGTCAGCTCCTTTCCGGGACTTTCGCTTTCCCCCTCCCTATTGCCACGGCGGAACTCAT
CGCCGCCTGCCTTGCCCGCTGCTGGACAGGGGCTCGGCTGTTGGGCACTGACAATTCCGTGGTGTTGTCG
GGGAAATCATCGTCCTTTCCTTGGCTGCTCGCCTGTGTTGCCACCTGGATTCTGCGCGGGACGTCCTTCT
GCTACGTCCCTTCGGCCCTCAATCCAGCGGACCTTCCTTCCCGCGGCCTGCTGCCGGCTCTGCGGCCTCT
TCCGCGTCTTCGCCTTCGCCCTCAGACGAGTCGGATCTCCCTTTGGGCCGCCTCCCCGCATCGATACCGT
CGACCTCGATCGAGACCTAGAAAAACATGGAGCAATCACAAGTAGCAATACAGCAGCTACCAATGCTGAT
TGTGCCTGGCTAGAAGCACAAGAGGAGGAGGAGGTGGGTTTTCCAGTCACACCTCAGGTACCTTTAAGAC
CAATGACTTACAAGGCAGCTGTAGATCTTAGCCACTTTTTAAAAGAAAAGGGGGGACTGGAAGGGCTAAT
TCACTCCCAACGAAGACAAGATATCCTTGATCTGTGGATCTACCACACACAAGGCTACTTCCCTGATTGG
CAGAACTACACACCAGGGCCAGGGATCAGATATCCACTGACCTTTGGATGGTGCTACAAGCTAGTACCAG
TTGAGCAAGAGAAGGTAGAAGAAGCCAATGAAGGAGAGAACACCCGCTTGTTACACCCTGTGAGCCTGCA
TGGGATGGATGACCCGGAGAGAGAAGTATTAGAGTGGAGGTTTGACAGCCGCCTAGCATTTCATCACATG
GCCCGAGAGCTGCATCCGGACTGTACTGGGTCTCTCTGGTTAGACCAGATCTGAGCCTGGGAGCTCTCTG
GCTAACTAGGGAACCCACTGCTTAAGCCTCAATAAAGCTTGCCTTGAGTGCTTCAAGTAGTGTGTGCCCG
TCTGTTGTGTGACTCTGGTAACTAGAGATCCCTCAGACCCTTTTAGTCAGTGTGGAAAATCTCTAGCAGC
ATGTGAGCAAAAGGCCAGCAAAAGGCCAGGAACCGTAAAAAGGCCGCGTTGCTGGCGTTTTTCCATAGGC
TCCGCCCCCCTGACGAGCATCACAAAAATCGACGCTCAAGTCAGAGGTGGCGAAACCCGACAGGACTATA
AAGATACCAGGCGTTTCCCCCTGGAAGCTCCCTCGTGCGCTCTCCTGTTCCGACCCTGCCGCTTACCGGA
TACCTGTCCGCCTTTCTCCCTTCGGGAAGCGTGGCGCTTTCTCATAGCTCACGCTGTAGGTATCTCAGTT
CGGTGTAGGTCGTTCGCTCCAAGCTGGGCTGTGTGCACGAACCCCCCGTTCAGCCCGACCGCTGCGCCTT
ATCCGGTAACTATCGTCTTGAGTCCAACCCGGTAAGACACGACTTATCGCCACTGGCAGCAGCCACTGGT
AACAGGATTAGCAGAGCGAGGTATGTAGGCGGTGCTACAGAGTTCTTGAAGTGGTGGCCTAACTACGGCT
ACACTAGAAGAACAGTATTTGGTATCTGCGCTCTGCTGAAGCCAGTTACCTTCGGAAAAAGAGTTGGTAG
CTCTTGATCCGGCAAACAAACCACCGCTGGTAGCGGTGGTTTTTTTGTTTGCAAGCAGCAGATTACGCGC
AGAAAAAAAGGATCTCAAGAAGATCCTTTGATCTTTTCTACGGGGTCTGACGCTCAGTGGAACGAAAACT
CACGTTAAGGGATTTTGGTCATGAGATTATCAAAAAGGATCTTCACCTAGATCCTTTTAAATTAAAAATG
AAGTTTTAAATCAATCTAAAGTATATATGAGTAAACTTGGTCTGACAGTTACCAATGCTTAATCAGTGAG
GCACCTATCTCAGCGATCTGTCTATTTCGTTCATCCATAGTTGCCTGACTCCCCGTCGTGTAGATAACTA
CGATACGGGAGGGCTTACCATCTGGCCCCAGTGCTGCAATGATACCGCGAGACCCACGCTCACCGGCTCC
AGATTTATCAGCAATAAACCAGCCAGCCGGAAGGGCCGAGCGCAGAAGTGGTCCTGCAACTTTATCCGCC
TCCATCCAGTCTATTAATTGTTGCCGGGAAGCTAGAGTAAGTAGTTCGCCAGTTAATAGTTTGCGCAACG
TTGTTGCCATTGCTACAGGCATCGTGGTGTCACGCTCGTCGTTTGGTATGGCTTCATTCAGCTCCGGTTC
CCAACGATCAAGGCGAGTTACATGATCCCCCATGTTGTGCAAAAAAGCGGTTAGCTCCTTCGGTCCTCCG
ATCGTTGTCAGAAGTAAGTTGGCCGCAGTGTTATCACTCATGGTTATGGCAGCACTGCATAATTCTCTTA
CTGTCATGCCATCCGTAAGATGCTTTTCTGTGACTGGTGAGTACTCAACCAAGTCATTCTGAGAATAGTG
TATGCGGCGACCGAGTTGCTCTTGCCCGGCGTCAATACGGGATAATACCGCGCCACATAGCAGAACTTTA
AAAGTGCTCATCATTGGAAAACGTTCTTCGGGGCGAAAACTCTCAAGGATCTTACCGCTGTTGAGATCCA
GTTCGATGTAACCCACTCGTGCACCCAACTGATCTTCAGCATCTTTTACTTTCACCAGCGTTTCTGGGTG
AGCAAAAACAGGAAGGCAAAATGCCGCAAAAAAGGGAATAAGGGCGACACGGAAATGTTGAATACTCATA
CTCTTCCTTTTTCAATATTATTGAAGCATTTATCAGGGTTATTGTCTCATGAGCGGATACATATTTGAAT
GTATTTAGAAAAATAAACAAATAGGGGTTCCGCGCACATTTCCCCGAAAAGTGCCACCTGAC
Features (pLannotate 1.2.2; 24 found; start..end, strand, type, name):
     31..83      -  misc_feature   bom (fragment): basis of mobility region from pBR322
    238..617     +  enhancer       CMV enhancer: human cytomegalovirus immediate early enhancer
    618..817     +  promoter       CMV promoter: human cytomegalovirus (CMV) immediate early promoter
    835..1015    +  LTR            5' LTR (truncated): truncated 5' long terminal repeat (LTR) from HIV-1
   1062..1187    +  misc_feature   HIV-1 Ψ: packaging signal of human immunodeficiency virus type 1
   1171..1509    +  CDS            HIV-1 gag (fragment): gag protein from human immunodeficiency virus 1; gag
   1686..1919    +  misc_feature   RRE: The Rev response element (RRE) of HIV-1 allows for Rev-dependent mRNA export from the nucleus to the cytoplasm.
   2296..2396    +  CDS            Rev (fragment): human immunodeficiency virus 1 (HIV-1) Rev protein; rev; enhances nuclear export of unspliced and incompletely spliced viral mRNAs
   2446..2563    +  misc_feature   cPPT/CTS: central polypurine tract and central termination sequence of HIV-1
   2622..2935    +  promoter       U6 promoter: RNA polymerase III promoter for mouse U6 snRNA (Das et al., 1988)
   2992..3017    -  misc_feature   MCS (fragment): pBluescript multiple cloning site
   3052..3085    +  protein_bind   loxP: Cre-mediated recombination occurs in the 8-bp core sequence (GCATACAT). Cre recombinase
   3201..3504    +  enhancer       CMV enhancer: human cytomegalovirus immediate early enhancer
   3505..3708    +  promoter       CMV promoter: human cytomegalovirus (CMV) immediate early promoter
   3753..4469    +  CDS            EGFP: EGFP is a basic (constitutively fluorescent) green fluorescent protein published in 1996, derived from Aequorea victoria. It is reported to be a rapidly-maturing weak dimer with moderate acid sensitivity.
   4492..4525    +  protein_bind   loxP: Cre-mediated recombination occurs in the 8-bp core sequence (GCATACAT). Cre recombinase
   4558..4581    +  misc_feature   MCS (fragment): pBluescript multiple cloning site
   4581..5169    +  misc_feature   WPRE: woodchuck hepatitis virus posttranscriptional regulatory element
   5170..5189    +  misc_feature   MCS (fragment): pBluescript multiple cloning site
   5191..5691    +  CDS            nef (fragment): NEF_HV1LA - Experimental evidence at protein level: Swiss-Prot protein existence level 1. Extracellular Nef protein targets CD4(+) T-lymphocytes for apoptosis by interacting with CXCR4 surface receptors. From Human immunodeficiency virus type 1 group M subtype B (isolate Lai) (HIV-1).
   5698..5878    +  LTR            5' LTR (truncated): truncated 5' long terminal repeat (LTR) from HIV-1
   5940..6528    -  rep_origin     ori: high-copy-number ColE1/pMB1/pBR322/pUC origin of replication
   6699..7559    -  CDS            AmpR: β-lactamase; bla; confers resistance to ampicillin, carbenicillin, and related antibiotics
   7560..7664    -  promoter       AmpR promoter: bla
