[The description below was written by a language model from this plasmid's Addgene catalogue record and pLannotate feature annotations shown in this document.]
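Description:
pLL3.7-TNFa-shRNA3 is a lentiviral RNA-interference vector built on the pLL3.7 (LentiLox) backbone and designed to express a short hairpin RNA against mouse TNF-alpha (Tnf). The catalogue classes it as a mammalian expression/RNAi plasmid of about 7.7 kb. It is propagated in bacteria through a high-copy ColE1/pUC-type origin and selected with ampicillin via the β-lactamase gene and its native promoter.

The viral transfer cassette begins with a CMV enhancer/promoter fused to a truncated HIV-1 5' LTR, which drives production of the genomic RNA in packaging cells. It continues with the Ψ packaging signal, partial gag sequence, the Rev response element for Rev-dependent nuclear export, and the cPPT/CTS element that aids nuclear import of the reverse-transcribed genome. Downstream, a mouse U6 RNA polymerase III promoter drives the hairpin, a roughly 40 bp insert that was cloned between HpaI (destroyed) and XhoI sites. The record does not give the hairpin target sequence itself.

A separate CMV enhancer/promoter expresses EGFP, so transfected or transduced cells can be identified by green fluorescence. This reporter cassette is flanked by two loxP sites, which allows Cre recombinase to act on it, presumably by excision if the sites are in the same orientation as annotated. A WPRE follows to enhance transcript stability and expression. The cassette ends with a nef fragment and a truncated LTR annotated at the 3' end.

The associated publication used lentiviral vectors of this type to silence TNF-alpha in mouse dorsal root ganglia as a gene therapy approach to neuropathic pain. The "shRNA3" name suggests it is one of several hairpins tested.
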