Addgene plasmid #72598: pLL3.7-TNFa-shRNA3
Purpose: Express shRNA against mouse TNF-alpha
Depositing lab: Kazuhiro Oka. Depositing organization: Baylor College of Medicine. Publication: Gene therapy for neuropathic pain by silencing of TNF-alpha expression with lentiviral vectors targeting the dorsal root ganglion in mice. Ogawa N, Kawai H, Terashima T, Kojima H, Oka K, Chan L, Maegawa H. PLoS One. 2014 Mar 18;9(3):e92073. doi: 10.1371/journal.pone.0092073. eCollection 2014. PONE-D-13-38046 PubMed 24642694.
Backbone
  Vector backbone: pLL3.7
  Backbone size w/o insert (bp): 7650
  Total vector size (bp): 7692
  Vector type: Mammalian Expression, RNAi
Growth in bacteria
  Bacterial resistance: Ampicillin, 100 μg/mL
  Growth temperature: 37°C
  Growth strain: NEB Stable
  Copy number: High Copy
Gene/Insert
  Gene/Insert name: mouse TNF-alpha shRNA
  gRNA/shRNA sequence: TNF-alpha
  Species: M. musculus (mouse)
  GenBank ID: NM_013693
  Entrez Gene: Tnf (a.k.a. DIF, TNF-a, TNF-alpha, TNFSF2, TNFalpha, Tnfa, Tnfsf1a, Tnlg1f)
  Promoter: mouse U6
  Cloning method: Restriction Enzyme; 5′ cloning site HpaI (destroyed during cloning); 3′ cloning site XhoI (not destroyed)
  Sequencing primers: 5′ AGACTTGTGGGAGAAGCTCG; 3′ GGGTGAGTTTCCTTTTGTGC
Resource information
  A portion of this plasmid was derived from a plasmid made by: The backbone is available through Addgene.
Terms and licenses: Academic/Nonprofit Terms; Industry Terms: Not Available to Industry
How to cite: pLL3.7-TNFa-shRNA3 was a gift from Kazuhiro Oka (Addgene plasmid # 72598 ; http://n2t.net/addgene:72598 ; RRID:Addgene_72598)
