>Addgene plasmid #72598 | pLL3.7-TNFa-shRNA3 | addgene partial sequence | sequence record 134582 | mU6-F old 5'-cagcacaaaaggaaactcacc-3'
AGCCTTGTTTGCCTCCCTCTCATCAGTTCTATCTCGAGATAGAACTGATGAGAGGGAGGTTTTTTCTCGA
GGTCGACGGTATCGATAAGCTCGCTTCACGAGATTCCAGCAGGTCGAGGGACCTAATAACTTCGTATAGC
ATACATTATACGAAGTTATATTAAGGGTTCCAAGCTTAAGCGGCCGCGTGGATAACCGTATTACCGCCAT
GCATTAGTTATTAATAGTAATCAATTACGGGGTCATTAGTTCATAGCCCATATATGGAGTTCCGCGTTAC
ATAACTTACGGTAAATGGCCCGCCTGGCTGACCGCCCAACGACCCCCGCCCATTGACGTCAATAATGACG
TATGTTCCCATAGTAACGCCAATAGGGACTTTCCATTGACGTCAATGGGTGGAGTATTTACGGTAAACTG
CCCACTTGGCAGTACATCAAGTGTATCATATGCCAAGTACGCCCCCTATTGACGTCAATGACGGTAAATG
GCCCGCCTGGCATTATGCCCAGTACATGACCTTATGGGACTTTCCTACTTGGCAGTACATCTACGTATTA
GTCATCGCTATTACCATGGTGATGCGGTTTTGGCAGTACATCAATGGGCGTGGATAGCGGTTTGACTCAC
GGGGATTTCCAAGTCTCCACCCCATTGACGTCAATGGGAGTTTGTTTTGGCACCAAAATCAACGGGACTT
TCCAAAATGTCGTAACAACTCCGCCCCATTGACGCAAATGGGCGGTAGGCGTGTACGGTGGGAGGTCTAT
ATAAGCAGAGCTGGTTTAGTGAACCGTCAGATCCGCTAGCGCTACCGGTCGCCACCATGGTGAGCA
