>Addgene plasmid #72598 | pLL3.7-TNFa-shRNA3 | addgene partial sequence | sequence record 134583 | mCherryseq-R 5'-cctcctcgcccttgctcaccat-3'
ACCAGCTCTGCTTATATAGACCTCCCACCGTACACGCCTACCGCCCATTTGCGTCAATGGGGCGGAGTTG
TTACGACATTTTGGAAAGTCCCGTTGATTTTGGTGCCAAAACAAACTCCCATTGACGTCAATGGGGTGGA
GACTTGGAAATCCCCGTGAGTCAAACCGCTATCCACGCCCATTGATGTACTGCCAAAACCGCATCACCAT
GGTAATAGCGATGACTAATACGTAGATGTACTGCCAAGTAGGAAAGTCCCATAAGGTCATGTACTGGGCA
TAATGCCAGGCGGGCCATTTACCGTCATTGACGTCAATAGGGGGCGTACTTGGCATATGATACACTTGAT
GTACTGCCAAGTGGGCAGTTTACCGTAAATACTCCACCCATTGACGTCAATGGAAAGTCCCTATTGGCGT
TACTATGGGAACATACGTCATTATTGACGTCAATGGGCGGGGGTCGTTGGGCGGTCAGCCAGGCGGGCCA
TTTACCGTAAGTTATGTAACGCGGAACTCCATATATGGGCTATGAACTAATGACCCCGTAATTGATTACT
ATTAATAACTAATGCATGGCGGTAATACGGTTATCCACGCGGCCGCTTAAGCTTGGAACCCTTAATATAA
CTTCGTATAATGTATGCTATACGAAGTTATTAGGTCCCTCGACCTGCTGGAATCTCGTGAAGCGAGCTTA
TCGATACCGTCGACCTCGAGAAAAAACCTCCCTCTCATCAGTTCTATCTCGAGATAGAACTGATGAGAGG
GAGGCAAACAAGGCTTTTCTCCAAGGGATATTTATAGTCTCAA
